>Addgene plasmid #231680 | pmEmerald_I3 | addgene full sequence | sequence record 474350 | Addgene NGS Result
TTGAGATCCTTTTTTTCTGCGCGTAATCTGCTGCTTGCAAACAAAAAAACCACCGCTACCAGCGGTGGTT
TGTTTGCCGGATCAAGAGCTACCAACTCTTTTTCCGAAGGTAACTGGCTTCAGCAGAGCGCAGATACCAA
ATACTGTTCTTCTAGTGTAGCCGTAGTTAGGCCACCACTTCAAGAACTCTGTAGCACCGCCTACATACCT
CGCTCTGCTAATCCTGTTACCAGTGGCTGCTGCCAGTGGCGATAAGTCGTGTCTTACCGGGTTGGACTCA
AGACGATAGTTACCGGATAAGGCGCAGCGGTCGGGCTGAACGGGGGGTTCGTGCACACAGCCCAGCTTGG
AGCGAACGACCTACACCGAACTGAGATACCTACAGCGTGAGCTATGAGAAAGCGCCACGCTTCCCGAAGG
GAGAAAGGCGGACAGGTATCCGGTAAGCGGCAGGGTCGGAACAGGAGAGCGCACGAGGGAGCTTCCAGGG
GGAAACGCCTGGTATCTTTATAGTCCTGTCGGGTTTCGCCACCTCTGACTTGAGCGTCGATTTTTGTGAT
GCTCGTCAGGGGGGCGGAGCCTATGGAAAAACGCCAGCAACGCGGCCTTTTTACGGTTCCTGGCCTTTTG
CTGGCCTTTTGCTCACATGTTCTTTCCTGCGTTATCCCCTGATTCTGTGGATAACCGTATTACCGCCATG
CATTAGTTATTAATAGTAATCAATTACGGGGTCATTAGTTCATAGCCCATATATGGAGTTCCGCGTTACA
TAACTTACGGTAAATGGCCCGCCTGGCTGACCGCCCAACGACCCCCGCCCATTGACGTCAATAATGACGT
ATGTTCCCATAGTAACGCCAATAGGGACTTTCCATTGACGTCAATGGGTGGAGTATTTACGGTAAACTGC
CCACTTGGCAGTACATCAAGTGTATCATATGCCAAGTACGCCCCCTATTGACGTCAATGACGGTAAATGG
CCCGCCTGGCATTATGCCCAGTACATGACCTTATGGGACTTTCCTACTTGGCAGTACATCTACGTATTAG
TCATCGCTATTACCATGGTGATGCGGTTTTGGCAGTACATCAATGGGCGTGGATAGCGGTTTGACTCACG
GGGATTTCCAAGTCTCCACCCCATTGACGTCAATGGGAGTTTGTTTTGGCACCAAAATCAACGGGACTTT
CCAAAATGTCGTAACAACTCCGCCCCATTGACGCAAATGGGCGGTAGGCGTGTACGGTGGGAGGTCTATA
TAAGCAGAGCTGGTTTAGTGAACCGTCAGATCCGCTAGCGCTACCGGACTCAGATCTCGAGCTCAAGCTT
CGAATTCTGCAGTCGACGGTACCGCGGGCCCGGGATCCAACCGGTCGCCACCATGGTGAGCAAGGGCGAG
GAGCTGTTCACCGGGGTGGTGCCCATCCTGGTCGAGCTGGACGGCGACGTAAACGGCCACAAGTTCAGCG
TGTCCGGCGAGGGCGAGGGCGATGCCACCTACGGCAAGCTGACCCTGAAGTTCATCTGCACCACCGGCAA
GCTGCCCGTGCCCTGGCCCACCCTCGTGACCACCTTGACCTACGGCGTGCAGTGCTTCGCCCGCTACCCC
GACCACATGAAGCAGCACGACTTCTTCAAGTCCGCCATGCCCGAAGGCTACGTCCAGGAGCGCACCATCT
TCTTCAAGGACGACGGCAACTACAAGACCCGCGCCGAGGTGAAGTTCGAGGGCGACACCCTGGTGAACCG
CATCGAGCTGAAGGGCATCGACTTCAAGGAGGACGGCAACATCCTGGGGCACAAGCTGGAGTACAACTAC
AACAGCCACAAGGTCTATATCACCGCCGACAAGCAGAAGAACGGCATCAAGGTGAACTTCAAGACCCGCC
ACAACATCGAGGACGGCAGCGTGCAGCTCGCCGACCACTACCAGCAGAACACCCCCATCGGCGACGGCCC
CGTGCTGCTGCCCGACAACCACTACCTGAGCACCCAGTCCAAGCTGAGCAAAGACCCCAACGAGAAGCGC
GATCACATGGTCCTGCTGGAGTTCGTGACCGCCGCCGGGATCACTCTCGGCATGGACGAGCTGTACAAGG
GTGGTAGCGGTGGTAGCGGTGGTAGCGGTGGTAGCGAGGAACTCTTTAAGAAGCATAAAATCGTAGCTGT
GCTCAGAGCAAATTCAGTAGAGGAGGCGAAGAAAAAGGCCCTGGCCGTTTTCCTGGGCGGAGTCCACCTC
ATCGAAATTACTTTTACTGTCCCCGACGCAGATACAGTCATAAAAGAGTTGAGTTTTCTCAAAGAGATGG
GGGCGATCATCGGTGCCGGGACGGTTACGTCAGTCGAGCAGTGCCGGAAAGCAGTGGAGTCAGGAGCGGA
ATTTATCGTATCTCCACATCTGGATGAGGAAATATCTCAATTCTGTAAAGAAAAAGGTGTCTTTTACATG
CCCGGCGTTATGACGCCAACGGAGCTGGTGAAGGCCATGAAGCTGGGACACACGATACTGGCTCTCTTTC
CAGGCGAAGTGGTCGGTCCTCAATTCGTCAAGGCAATGAAAGGGCCTTTCCCCAACGTTAAATTCGTCCC
GACTGGGGGAGTAAACTTGGACAATGTTTGCGAATGGTTTAAGGCAGGGGTACTCGCTGTTGGAGTTGGT
TCCGCATTGGTAAAAGGTACGCCTGTCGAAGTGGCAGAAAAGGCAAAGGCTTTCGTTGAGAAGATCCGCG
GATGTACTGAATAGGCGACTCTAGATCATAATCAGCCATACCACATTTGTAGAGGTTTTACTTGCTTTAA
AAAACCTCCCACACCTCCCCCTGAACCTGAAACATAAAATGAATGCAATTGTTGTTGTTAACTTGTTTAT
TGCAGCTTATAATGGTTACAAATAAAGCAATAGCATCACAAATTTCACAAATAAAGCATTTTTTTCACTG
CATTCTAGTTGTGGTTTGTCCAAACTCATCAATGTATCTTAAGGCGTAAATTGTAAGCGTTAATATTTTG
TTAAAATTCGCGTTAAATTTTTGTTAAATCAGCTCATTTTTTAACCAATAGGCCGAAATCGGCAAAATCC
CTTATAAATCAAAAGAATAGACCGAGATAGGGT
[37 nt withheld, positions 3114-3150]
AAAGAACGTGGACTCCAACGTCAAAGG
[49 nt withheld, positions 3178-3226]
T
[91 nt withheld, positions 3228-3318]
G
[124 nt withheld, positions 3320-3443]
CAGGTGGCACTTTTCGGGGAAATGTGCGCGGAACCCCTATTTGTTTATTTTTCTAAATACATTCAAATAT
GTATCCGCTCATGAGACAATAACCCTGATAAATGCTTCAATAATATTGAAAAAGGAAGAGTCCTGAGGCG
GAAAGAACCAGCTGTGGAATGTGTGTCAGTTAGGGTGTGGAAAGTCCCCAGGCTCCCCAGCAGGCAGAAG
TATGCAAAGCATGCATCTCAATTAGTCAGCAACCAGGTGTGGAAAGTCCCCAGGCTCCCCAGCAGGCAGA
AGTATGCAAAGCATGCATCTCAATTAGTCAGCAACCATAGTCCCGCCCCTAACTCCGCCCATCCCGCCCC
TAACTCCGCCCAGTTCCGCCCATTCTCCGCCCCATGGCTGACTAATTTTTTTTATTTATGCAGAGGCCGA
GGCCGCCTCGGCCTCTGAGCTATTCCAGAAGTAGTGAGGAGGCTTTTTTGGAGGCCTAGGCTTTTGCAAA
GATCGATCAAGAGACAGGATGAGGATCGTTTCGCATGATTGAACAAGATGGATTGCACGCAGGTTCTCCG
GCCGCTTGGGTGGAGAGGCTATTCGGCTATGACTGGGCACAACAGACAATCGGCTGCTCTGATGCCGCCG
TGTTCCGGCTGTCAGCGCAGGGGCGCCCGGTTCTTTTTGTCAAGACCGACCTGTCCGGTGCCCTGAATGA
ACTGCAAGACGAGGCAGCGCGGCTATCGTGGCTGGCCACGACGGGCGTTCCTTGCGCAGCTGTGCTCGAC
GTTGTCACTGAAGCGGGAAGGGACTGGCTGCTATTGGGCGAAGTGCCGGGGCAGGATCTCCTGTCATCTC
ACCTTGCTCCTGCCGAGAAAGTATCCATCATGGCTGATGCAATGCGGCGGCTGCATACGCTTGATCCGGC
TACCTGCCCATTCGACCACCAAGCGAAACATCGCATCGAGCGAGCACGTACTCGGATGGAAGCCGGTCTT
GTCGATCAGGATGATCTGGACGAAGAGCATCAGGGGCTCGCGCCAGCCGAACTGTTCGCCAGGCTCAAGG
CGAGCATGCCCGACGGCGAGGATCTCGTCGTGACCCATGGCGATGCCTGCTTGCCGAATATCATGGTGGA
AAATGGCCGCTTTTCTGGATTCATCGACTGTGGCCGGCTGGGTGTGGCGGACCGCTATCAGGACATAGCG
TTGGCTACCCGTGATATTGCTGAAGAGCTTGGCGGCGAATGGGCTGACCGCTTCCTCGTGCTTTACGGTA
TCGCCGCTCCCGATTCGCAGCGCATCGCCTTCTATCGCCTTCTTGACGAGTTCTTCTGAGCGGGACTCTG
GGGTTCGAAATGACCGACCAAGCGACGCCCAACCTGCCATCACGAGATTTCGATTCCACCGCCGCCTTCT
ATGAAAGGTTGGGCTTCGGAATCGTTTTCCGGGACGCCGGCTGGATGATCCTCCAGCGCGGGGATCTCAT
GCTGGAGTTCTTCGCCCACCCTAGGGGGAGGCTAACTGAAACACGGAAGGAGACAATACCGGAAGGAACC
CGCGCTATGACGGCAATAAAAAGACAGAATAAAACGCACGGTGTTGGGTCGTTTGTTCATAAACGCGGGG
TTCGGTCCCAGGGCTGGCACTCTGTCGATACCCCACCGAGACCCCATTGGGGCCAATACGCCCGCGTTTC
TTCCTTTTCCCCACCCCACCCCCCAAGTTCGGGTGAAGGCCCAGGGCTCGCAGCCAACGTCGGGGCGGCA
GGCCCTGCCATAGCCTCAGGTTACTCATATATACTTTAGATTGATTTAAAACTTCATTTTTAATTTAAAA
GGATCTAGGTGAAGATCCTTTTTGATAATCTCATGACCAAAATCCCTTAACGTGAGTTTTCGTTCCACTG
AGCGTCAGACCCCGTAGAAAAGATCAAAGGATCTTC
Features (pLannotate 1.2.2; 14 found; start..end, strand, type, name):
      1..589     +  rep_origin     ori: high-copy-number ColE1/pMB1/pBR322/pUC origin of replication
    764..1067    +  enhancer       CMV enhancer: human cytomegalovirus immediate early enhancer
   1068..1271    +  promoter       CMV promoter: human cytomegalovirus (CMV) immediate early promoter
   1312..1368    +  misc_feature   MCS: multiple cloning site
   1383..2099    +  CDS            mEmerald: mEmerald is a basic (constitutively fluorescent) green fluorescent protein published in 1998, derived from Aequorea victoria. It is reported to be a very rapidly-maturing monomer with moderate acid sensitivity.
   2754..2837    +  CDS            large T antigen (fragment): large T antigen from SV40 (simian virus 40)
   2860..2981    +  polyA_signal   SV40 poly(A) signal: SV40 polyadenylation signal
   3015..3443    -  rep_origin     f1 ori (sequence partly withheld): f1 bacteriophage origin of replication; arrow indicates direction of (+) strand synthesis
   3470..3574    +  promoter       AmpR promoter: bla
   3576..3933    +  promoter       SV40 promoter: SV40 enhancer and early promoter
   3968..4762    +  CDS            NeoR/KanR: aminoglycoside phosphotransferase from Tn5; aph(3')-II (or nptII); confers resistance to neomycin, kanamycin, and G418 (Geneticin®)
   4783..4935    +  CDS            ble (fragment): BLE_KLEPN - Experimental evidence at protein level: Swiss-Prot protein existence level 1. Binding protein with a strong affinity to the bleomycin family of antibiotics. Binds to CL990; an antimitotic-antibiotic compound. From Klebsiella pneumoniae.
   4994..5041    +  polyA_signal   HSV TK poly(A) signal: herpes simplex virus thymidine kinase polyadenylation signal (Cole and Stacy, 1985)
   5132..5148    -  polyA_signal   bGH poly(A) signal (fragment): bovine growth hormone polyadenylation signal
