[The description below was written by a language model from this plasmid's Addgene catalogue record and pLannotate feature annotations shown in this document.]
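Description:
pmEmerald_I3 is a 5,369 bp mammalian expression plasmid built on a pEGFP-type backbone. It replicates at high copy in E. coli from a ColE1/pUC origin and also carries an f1 phage origin. A single Tn5 NeoR/KanR gene (aminoglycoside phosphotransferase) serves both hosts. The bacterial bla (AmpR) promoter drives it for kanamycin selection in bacteria, and the SV40 enhancer/early promoter drives it for G418 selection of transfected mammalian cells, with an HSV TK polyadenylation signal downstream. The short ble, bGH poly(A) and SV40 large T antigen matches in the annotation are only fragments, most likely backbone remnants rather than functional elements.

The payload is expressed from the human CMV immediate early enhancer and promoter and terminated by the SV40 poly(A) signal. It encodes mEmerald, a monomeric, rapidly maturing green fluorescent protein derived from Aequorea victoria GFP, fused to the N terminus of I3-01, a synthetic self-assembling nanocage subunit that here carries a K129A mutation. The automated feature table annotates mEmerald but not the 609 bp I3-01 insert. The unannotated stretch between the mEmerald coding sequence and the SV40 terminator region is where that insert would be expected to lie. The insert was introduced by Gibson cloning.

According to the record, the expressed subunits assemble in mammalian cells into nanocages that each display 60 mEmerald molecules, one per subunit. Particles with a defined fluorophore number like this could serve as bright intracellular probes or fluorescence intensity standards, although the record does not state a specific application beyond expression and assembly.
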