Addgene plasmid #231680: pmEmerald_I3
Purpose: Expresses the I3-01 nanocage subunit N-terminally tagged with one mEmerald in mammalian cells. Assembles into nanocages tagged with 60 mEmerald FPs.
Depositing lab: Torsten Wittmann. Depositing organization: University of California, San Francisco (UCSF). Publication: Doublecortin reinforces microtubules to promote growth cone advance in soft environments. Dema A, Charafeddine RA, van Haren J, Rahgozar S, Viola G, Jacobs KA, Kutys ML, Wittmann T. Curr Biol. 2024 Nov 21:S0960-9822(24)01458-1. doi: 10.1016/j.cub.2024.10.063. PubMed 39626666.
Backbone
  Vector backbone: pEGFP
  Backbone size w/o insert (bp): 4000
  Total vector size (bp): 5369
  Vector type: Mammalian Expression
  Selectable markers: Neomycin (select with G418)
Growth in bacteria
  Bacterial resistance: Kanamycin, 50 μg/mL
  Growth temperature: 37°C
  Growth strain: DH5alpha
  Copy number: High Copy
Gene/Insert
  Gene/Insert name: I3-01 (alt name: I3 nanocage subunit)
  Species: Synthetic
  Insert size (bp): 609
  Mutation: K129A
  Promoter: CMV
  Tag / fusion protein: mEmerald (N terminal on insert)
  Cloning method: Gibson Cloning
  Sequencing primers: 5′ NA
Terms and licenses: Academic/Nonprofit Terms; Industry Terms: Not Available to Industry
How to cite: pmEmerald_I3 was a gift from Torsten Wittmann (Addgene plasmid # 231680 ; http://n2t.net/addgene:231680 ; RRID:Addgene_231680)
